Addgene plasmid #128177: NM9-SpCas9-NLS3
Purpose: Expresses R. toruloides codon-optimized SpCas9 under PGK1 promoter
Depositing lab: Huimin Zhao. Depositing organization: University of Illinois at Urbana-Champaign. Publication: Development of a CRISPR/Cas9 system for high efficiency multiplexed gene deletion in Rhodosporidium toruloides. Schultz JC, Cao M, Zhao H. Biotechnol Bioeng. 2019 Apr 30. doi: 10.1002/bit.27001. PubMed 31038202.
Backbone
  Vector backbone: pCAMBRIA
  Backbone manufacturer: Zhao lab
  Backbone size w/o insert (bp): 13658
  Total vector size (bp): 17762
  Vector type: Yeast Expression, CRISPR
  Selectable markers: Neomycin (select with G418)
Growth in bacteria
  Bacterial resistance: Kanamycin, 50 μg/mL
  Growth temperature: 37°C
  Growth strain: DH5alpha
  Copy number: High Copy
Gene/Insert
  Gene/Insert name: SpCas9-NLS3
  Species: Rhodosporidium toruloides
  Insert size (bp): 4182
  Promoter: pPGK1
  Cloning method: Unknown
  Sequencing primers: 5′ CAAATTGACGCTTAGACAAC; 3′ TATATCCTGTCAAACACTGATAG
Terms and licenses: Academic/Nonprofit Terms; Industry Terms: Not Available to Industry
How to cite: NM9-SpCas9-NLS3 was a gift from Huimin Zhao (Addgene plasmid # 128177 ; http://n2t.net/addgene:128177 ; RRID:Addgene_128177)
