[The description below was written by a language model from this plasmid's Addgene catalogue record and the feature table of its GenBank file.]
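Description:
NM9-SpCas9-NLS3 is a large Agrobacterium-type binary vector, built on a backbone recorded as "pCAMBRIA", for expressing Streptococcus pyogenes Cas9 in the oleaginous yeast Rhodosporidium toruloides. The payload is an SpCas9 coding sequence codon-optimized for R. toruloides and fused to a nuclear localization signal (the "NLS3" designation), driven by the PGK1 promoter. It lies between the left and right T-DNA border repeats of nopaline C58 origin, which delimit the segment that Agrobacterium transfers and integrates into the host genome. The catalogue lists G418 (neomycin resistance) as the selectable marker in yeast. However, neither that cassette, the PGK1 promoter nor the NLS is annotated in the feature table, and the automated annotation recognises only the C-terminal portion of Cas9, probably because recoding obscured the rest.

Outside the T-DNA, the backbone carries the pVS1 replicon (oriV, RepA and the StaA stability protein) for maintenance in Agrobacterium. For propagation in E. coli it has a high-copy ColE1/pBR322-type origin with the bom mobilisation region, and selection there is by the aphA-3 kanamycin resistance gene. An S. cerevisiae URA3 marker with its own promoter is also present in the backbone; the record does not state its purpose, and no S. cerevisiae replication origin is annotated. The sequence file is 19,102 bp, somewhat larger than the catalogue's stated total of 17,762 bp, a discrepancy the record does not explain.

The plasmid was developed as the Cas9 component of a CRISPR system for high-efficiency multiplexed gene deletion in R. toruloides. No guide RNA cassette is recorded on this construct.
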