LOCUS       Exported 19102 bp ds-DNA circular SYN 12-MAY-2021
DEFINITION  Expresses R. toruloides codon-optimized SpCas9 under PGK1 promoter.
ACCESSION   .
VERSION     .
KEYWORDS    NM9-SpCas9-NLS3
SOURCE      synthetic DNA construct
  ORGANISM  synthetic DNA construct
REFERENCE   1 (bases 1 to 19102)
  AUTHORS   Schultz JC, Cao M, Zhao H
  TITLE     Development of a CRISPR/Cas9 system for high efficiency multiplexed
            gene deletion in Rhodosporidium toruloides.
  JOURNAL   Biotechnol Bioeng. 2019 Apr 30. doi: 10.1002/bit.27001.
  PUBMED    31038202
REFERENCE   2 (bases 1 to 19102)
  AUTHORS   .
  TITLE     Direct Submission
  JOURNAL   Exported May 12, 2021 from SnapGene Server 1.1.58
            http://www.snapgene.com
FEATURES             Location/Qualifiers
     source          1..19102
                     /organism="synthetic DNA construct"
                     /mol_type="other DNA"
     misc_feature    939..963
                     /label=LB T-DNA repeat
                     /note="left border repeat from nopaline C58 T-DNA"
     CDS             complement(4092..6476)
                     /codon_start=1
                     /product="C-terminal portion of Streptococcus pyogenes Cas9
                     (Zetsche et al., 2015)"
                     /label=Cas9(C)
                     /translation="CFDSVEISGVEDRFNASLGTYHDLLKIIKDKDFLDNEENEDILED
                     IVLTLTLFEDREMIEERLKTYAHLFDDKVMKQLKRRRYTGWGRLSRKLINGIRDKQSGK
                     TILDFLKSDGFANRNFMQLIHDDSLTFKEDIQKAQVSGQGDSLHEHIANLAGSPAIKKG
                     ILQTVKVVDELVKVMGRHKPENIVIEMARENQTTQKGQKNSRERMKRIEEGIKELGSQI
                     LKEHPVENTQLQNEKLYLYYLQNGRDMYVDQELDINRLSDYDVDHIVPQSFLKDDSIDN
                     KVLTRSDKNRGKSDNVPSEEVVKKMKNYWRQLLNAKLITQRKFDNLTKAERGGLSELDK
                     AGFIKRQLVETRQITKHVAQILDSRMNTKYDENDKLIREVKVITLKSKLVSDFRKDFQF
                     YKVREINNYHHAHDAYLNAVVGTALIKKYPKLESEFVYGDYKVYDVRKMIAKSEQEIGK
                     ATAKYFFYSNIMNFFKTEITLANGEIRKRPLIETNGETGEIVWDKGRDFATVRKVLSMP
                     QVNIVKKTEVQTGGFSKESILPKRNSDKLIARKKDWDPKKYGGFDSPTVAYSVLVVAKV
                     EKGKSKKLKSVKELLGITIMERSSFEKNPIDFLEAKGYKEVKKDLIIKLPKYSLFELEN
                     GRKRMLASAGELQKGNELALPSKYVNFLYLASHYEKLKGSPEDNEQKQLFVEQHKHYLD
                     EIIEQISEFSKRVILADANLDKVLSAYNKHRDKPIREQAENIIHLFTLTNLGAPAAFKY
                     FDTTIDRKRYTSTKEVLDATLIHQSITGLYETRIDLSQLGGD"
     misc_feature    9930..9954
                     /label=RB T-DNA repeat
                     /note="right border repeat from nopaline C58 T-DNA"
     CDS             11255..11884
                     /codon_start=1
                     /product="stability protein from the Pseudomonas plasmid
                     pVS1 (Heeb et al., 2000)"
                     /label=pVS1 StaA
                     /translation="MKVIAVLNQKGGSGKTTIATHLARALQLAGADVLLVDSDPQGSAR
                     DWAAVREDQPLTVVGIDRPTIDRDVKAIGRRDFVVIDGAPQAADLAVSAIKAADFVLIP
                     VQPSPYDIWATADLVELVKQRIEVTDGRLQAAFVVSRAIKGTRIGGEVAEALAGYELPI
                     LESRITQRVSYPGTAAAGTTVLESEPEGDAAREVQALAAEIKSKLI"
     CDS             12313..13386
                     /codon_start=1
                     /product="replication protein from the Pseudomonas plasmid
                     pVS1 (Heeb et al., 2000)"
                     /label=pVS1 RepA
                     /translation="MSGRKPSGPVQIGAALGDDLVEKLKAAQAAQRQRIEAEARPGESW
                     QAAADRIRKESRQPPAAGAPSIRKPPKGDEQPDFFVPMLYDVGTRDSRSIMDVAVFRLS
                     KRDRRAGEVIRYELPDGHVEVSAGPAGMASVWDYDLVLMAVSHLTESMNRYREGKGDKP
                     GRVFRPHVADVLKFCRRADGGKQKDDLVETCIRLNTTHVAMQRTKKAKNGRLVTVSEGE
                     ALISRYKIVKSETGRPEYIEIELADWMYREITEGKNPDVLTVHPDYFLIDPGIGRFLYR
                     LARRAAGKAEARWLFKTIYERSGSAGEFKKFCFTVRKLIGSNDLPEYDLKEEAGQAGPI
                     LVMRYRNLIEGEASAGS"
     rep_origin      13452..13646
                     /label=pVS1 oriV
                     /note="origin of replication for the Pseudomonas plasmid
                     pVS1 (Heeb et al., 2000)"
     primer_bind     complement(13882..13904)
                     /label=pGEX 3'
                     /note="pGEX vectors, reverse primer"
     misc_feature    13990..14130
                     /label=bom
                     /note="basis of mobility region from pBR322"
     primer_bind     14045..14064
                     /label=pRS-marker
                     /note="pRS vectors, use to sequence yeast selectable
                     marker"
     primer_bind     complement(14145..14162)
                     /label=L4440
                     /note="L4440 vector, forward primer"
     rep_origin      complement(14316..14904)
                     /direction=LEFT
                     /label=ori
                     /note="high-copy-number ColE1/pMB1/pBR322/pUC origin of
                     replication"
     primer_bind     complement(14396..14415)
                     /label=pBR322ori-F
                     /note="pBR322 origin, forward primer"
     CDS             complement(16329..17123)
                     /codon_start=1
                     /gene="aphA-3"
                     /product="aminoglycoside phosphotransferase"
                     /label=KanR
                     /note="confers resistance to kanamycin"
                     /translation="MAKMRISPELKKLIEKYRCVKDTEGMSPAKVYKLVGENENLYLKM
                     TDSRYKGTTYDVEREKDMMLWLEGKLPVPKVLHFERHDGWSNLLMSEADGVLCSEEYED
                     EQSPEKIIELYAECIRLFHSIDISDCPYTNSLDSRLAELDYLLNNDLADVDCENWEEDT
                     PFKDPRELYDFLKTEKPEEELVFSHGDLGDSNIFVKDGKVSGFIDLGRSGRADKWYDIA
                     FCVRSIREDIGEEQYVELFFDLLGIKPDWEKIKYYILLDELF"
     CDS             complement(17310..18113)
                     /codon_start=1
                     /gene="S. cerevisiae URA3"
                     /product="orotidine-5'-phosphate decarboxylase, required
                     for uracil biosynthesis"
                     /label=URA3
                     /note="yeast auxotrophic marker, counterselectable with
                     5-fluoroorotic acid (5-FOA)"
                     /translation="MSKATYKERAATHPSPVAAKLFNIMHEKQTNLCASLDVRTTKELL
                     ELVEALGPKICLLKTHVDILTDFSMEGTVKPLKALSAKYNFLLFEDRKFADIGNTVKLQ
                     YSAGVYRIAEWADITNAHGVVGPGIVSGLKQAAEEVTKEPRGLLMLAELSCKGSLSTGE
                     YTKGTVDIAKSDKDFVIGFIAQRDMGGGDEGYDWLIMTPGVGLDDKGDALGQQYRTVDD
                     VVSTGSDIIIVGRGLFAKGRDAKVEGERYRKAGWEAYLRRCGQQN"
     promoter        complement(18114..18329)
                     /gene="S. cerevisiae URA3"
                     /label=URA3 promoter
ORIGIN
        1 gcgctaattt ttcaaacaaa gaatctgagc tgcattttta cagaacagaa atgcaacgcg
       61 agagcgctat tttaccaaca aagaatctat acttcttttt tgttctacaa aaatgcatcc
      121 cgagagcgct atttttctaa caaagcatct tagattactt tttttctcct ttgtgcgctc
      181 tataatgcag tctcttgata actttttgca ctgtaggtcc gttaaggtta gaagaaggct
      241 actttggtgt ctattttctc ttccataaaa aaagcctgac tccacttccc gcgtttactg
      301 attactagcg aagctgcggg tgcatttttt caagataaag gcatccccga ttatattcta
      361 taccgatgtg gattgcgcat actttgtgaa cagaaagtga tagcgttgat gattcttcat
      421 tggtcagaaa attatgaacg gtttcttcta ttttgtctct atatactacg tataggaaat
      481 gtttacattt tcgtattgtt ttcgattcac tctatgaata gttcttacta caattttttt
      541 gtctaaagag taatactaga gataaacata aaaaatgtag aggtcgagtt tagatgcaag
      601 ttcaaggagc gaaaggtgga tgggtaggtt atatagggat atagcacaga gatatatagc
      661 aaagagatac ttttgagcaa tgtttgtgga agcgccgcgg tgatcacagg cagcaacgct
      721 ctgtcatcgt tacaatcaac atgctaccct ccgcgagatc atccgtgttt caaacccggc
      781 agcttagttg ccgttcttcc gaatagcatc ggtaacatga gcaaagtctg ccgccttaca
      841 acggctctcc cgctgacgcc gtcccggact gatgggctgc ctgtatcgag tggtgatttt
      901 gtgccgagct gccggtcggg gagctgttgg ctggctggtg gcaggatata ttgtggtgta
      961 aacaaattga cgcttagaca acttaataac acattgcgga cgtttttaat gtactgaatt
     1021 aacgccgaat taattcctag gccaccatgt tgggcccggc gcgccgaatt cgagctcggt
     1081 acccaactgc agaactacgc cctcgcgcat ccgacttcgg actcgaccgg cgaaacgact
     1141 gcgacctatt tctactgctt gccttcgacg tccgggcgag tcgccgctta ccccgtgcgc
     1201 tctcctcccc ctctggcccc tcaaactgca actcctgacc gcggcgatgc gcgcagtacc
     1261 ccgtcaaaat gcaactctac gcgactttcg gcttagaagt cgccaagctc cgtgcttcgc
     1321 cgcctcgagc tcttgcgttg cctgcagacg tcgtctatca cgaggcggag aagctcgagt
     1381 tgccggcttt gccgagggcg gtcaaggttg agtcggagac tgtcaaggta gaagttcgag
     1441 aagaggagga tgaggttaag ggtgaggtgc tgttagtgaa gacggactcg gttgtgcagg
     1501 aggacactga agcgggctcg gaaggagtgc aggttgagga aacgatgctg gtcaagctgg
     1561 aggcgagcag ttgattgccc atccttgcaa ctcacagctg cttcacgttc tctgcgcctc
     1621 gttccatgca ctgcgtcgca cttgtcggcg ggcgaagaca cgaggagagg acaggctgtg
     1681 tcctcgagcg agagtagatg ggaaggttac tggaagtcgt gctgttttct atcggcttgc
     1741 acgcatctgc tctggttcac tcgctgtgag gcccagcttc catgctgctg cgatctggga
     1801 gtgcaagccc gcggtcagca gccattgccc gcctacaatg tcttcccaaa gccgcccttg
     1861 ctcgctcgct gcgtggagtt cgacgttctc ctcgctccgc aagcattgga atgaaccttg
     1921 ctctctagtt ccctcctccg tgacctcgtt tcgtccttta gacggcacga tggaaggaag
     1981 aaatctctgc ggacaagcaa atctgctggc tcgccttgta ggtcgcctac cggagcaagc
     2041 cttgtgccgc cgggatgcca acgtcgtttt ttgacgtttg caagacgtag aggacgcttc
     2101 ggacgacgaa acaagctgtg aggacatgga agtcgtggga ggaacggcgc agagcggcgc
     2161 cgcgggagca taaggcaagc gagatagtcc agaaatcgcg gcgccaagta cagtaattta
     2221 ttggagcagg caccagaagc gggcagcagt atgcgcaggc ttggggtcga cgagagacga
     2281 ctccctcata ctcggttacc tcgagcaata caatcaatcg aagctgcgcg aatctcggct
     2341 tgtaagggtc ggaaaggaac ctcggagatg gccacgtcac atcaccaact tatcgatctc
     2401 agccgacgtc gcagagaggg cgagcgaagc ggtgaaggag ggaaacaatc cctcgagagc
     2461 atgatccgtc tgaatctgca gcgcaggaag ccgtcacacg cccgcctcga gcgcaggtcg
     2521 ggtccagccg ggggacgaaa cgcgcgaggg ctgatttcgt gagcgaagga agccgcatcg
     2581 acaagttcgc gtccctttgc cctctttccc atcacccgct ctcgctctac ccgctcagaa
     2641 caacaccaga tcagtcacaa tgggcaagga gaagacgcac gtctcgcgcc cgcgcctcaa
     2701 ctcgaacatg gacgccgacc tctacggcta caagtggtcc cgcgacaacg tcggccagtc
     2761 gggcgccacg atctaccgcc tctacggcaa gccggacgcc ccggagctct tcctcaagca
     2821 cggcaagggc tcggtcgcca acgacgtcac ggacgagatg gtccgcctca actggctcac
     2881 ggagttcatg ccgctcccga cgatcaagca cttcatccgc acgccggacg acgcctggct
     2941 cctcacgacg gccatcccgg gcaagacggc cttccaggtc ctcgaggagt acccggactc
     3001 gggcgagaac atcgtcgacg ccctcgccgt cttcctccgc cgcctccact cgatcccggt
     3061 ctgcaactgc ccgttcaact cggaccgcgt cttccgcctc gcccaggccc agtcgcgcat
     3121 gaacaacggc ctcgtcgacg cctcggactt cgacgacgag cgcaacggct ggccggtcga
     3181 gcaggtctgg aaggagatgc acaagctcct cccgttctcg ccggactcgg tcgtcacgca
     3241 cggcgacttc tcgctcgaca acctcatctt cgacgagggc aagctcatcg gctgcatcga
     3301 cgtcggccgc gtcggcatcg ccgaccgcta ccaggacctc gccatcctct ggaactgcct
     3361 cggcgagttc tcgccgtcgc tccagaagcg cctcttccag aagtacggca tcgacaaccc
     3421 ggacatgaac aagctccagt tccacctcat gctcgacgag ttcttctaga tcattccact
     3481 caacattcag gctcctctgc gcacgtaaag tgccaaaggc aataccctgc tcggtggaat
     3541 gccgccgggc ttgtcgattt tacgcacata tgcgcattct tgacttgaag cggaggagtt
     3601 cttcgttgcg ggttacagtg ttttaataaa agaatggtca aatcaaactg ctagatatac
     3661 ctgtcagaca ctctagttgt tgacccctat actcttaata catcagacag tacatgcatg
     3721 ttgcatgatg atgataatgt ctgtttagat tccaagtgtc tactgctggc gtcgacctag
     3781 ggggatcctc tagagtcgac ctgcaggcat gcaagcttta agaggagtcc accatggtag
     3841 atctactgga ttttggtttt aggaattaga aattttattg atagaagtat tttacaaata
     3901 caaatacata ctaagggttt cttatatgct caacacatga gcgaaaccct ataggaaccc
     3961 taattccctt atctgggaac tactcacaca ttattatgga gaaaactagt ctactcgtac
     4021 ttgacgcgct tgcgggtgcc cgcgtcgccc gcctcgcact cgccgaggcg gcgcttgagt
     4081 tcgcggatct cgtcgccgcc gagctgcgag aggtcgatgc gcgtctcgta gaggccggtg
     4141 atcgactggt ggatgagggt cgcgtcgagg acttccttgg tcgaggtgta gcgcttgcgg
     4201 tcgatggtgg tgtcgaagta cttgaacgcg gcaggggcgc cgaggttggt gagggtgaag
     4261 aggtggatga tgttctccgc ctgctcgcgg atgggcttgt cgcggtgctt gttgtaggcc
     4321 gagaggacct tgtcgaggtt cgcgtcggcg aggatgacgc gcttcgagaa ctcgctgatc
     4381 tgctcgatga tctcgtcgag gtagtgcttg tgctgctcga cgaagagctg cttctgctcg
     4441 ttgtcctcgg gcgagccctt gagcttctcg tagtgcgacg cgaggtagag gaagttgacg
     4501 tacttcgacg ggagggcgag ttcgttgccc ttctggagtt cgccggccga ggcgagcatg
     4561 cgcttgcggc cgttctccaa ctcgaagagc gagtacttgg ggagcttgat gatgaggtcc
     4621 ttcttgactt ccttgtagcc cttcgcttcg aggaagtcga tcgggttctt ctcgaacgac
     4681 gagcgctcca tgatggtgat gccgaggagt tccttgaccg acttgagctt cttcgacttg
     4741 cccttctcga ccttcgcgac gacgaggacc gagtaggcga ccgtcggcga gtcgaatccg
     4801 ccgtacttct tcgggtccca gtccttcttg cgggcgatga gcttgtccga gttgcgcttg
     4861 gggaggatcg actccttcga gaagccgccg gtctggacct cggtcttctt gacgatgttg
     4921 acctgcggca tcgagaggac cttgcggacg gtggcgaagt cgcggccctt gtcccagacg
     4981 atctcgcccg tctcgccgtt ggtctcgatg agggggcgct tgcggatctc gccgttggcg
     5041 agggtgatct cggtcttgaa gaagttcatg atgttcgagt agaagaagta cttcgcggtg
     5101 gccttgccga tctcctgctc cgacttggcg atcatcttgc ggacgtcgta gaccttgtag
     5161 tcgccgtaga cgaactccga ttcgagcttc gggtacttct tgatgagcgc ggtgccgacg
     5221 accgcgttga ggtaggcgtc gtgggcgtgg tggtagttgt tgatctcgcg gaccttgtag
     5281 aactggaagt ccttgcggaa gtccgagacg agcttcgact tgagggtgat gaccttgacc
     5341 tcgcggatga gcttgtcgtt ctcgtcgtac ttggtgttca tgcgcgagtc gaggatctgc
     5401 gcgacgtgct tggtgatctg gcgggtctcg acgagctggc gcttgatgaa gcccgccttg
     5461 tcgagttccg agagtccgcc gcgctccgcc ttcgtgaggt tgtcgaactt gcgctgggtg
     5521 atgagcttgg cgttgaggag ctggcgccag tagttcttca tcttcttgac gacttcctcc
     5581 gaggggacgt tgtccgactt gccgcggttc ttgtccgagc gggtgaggac cttgttgtcg
     5641 atcgagtcgt ccttgaggaa cgactgcggg acgatgtggt ccacgtcgta gtccgagagg
     5701 cggttgatgt cgagttcctg gtccacgtac atgtcgcggc cgttctggag gtagtagagg
     5761 tagagcttct cgttctggag ctgggtgttc tcgacggggt gctccttgag gatctgcgag
     5821 ccgagttcct tgatgccttc ctcgatgcgc ttcatgcgct cgcgcgagtt cttctggccc
     5881 ttctgggtgg tctggttctc gcgggccatc tcgatgacga tgttctcggg cttgtggcgg
     5941 cccatgacct tgacgagttc gtccacgacc ttgacggtct ggaggatgcc cttcttgatc
     6001 gcgggcgagc cggcgaggtt ggcgatgtgc tcgtggagcg agtcgccctg gcccgagacc
     6061 tgggccttct ggatgtcttc cttgaaggtg agcgagtcgt cgtggatgag ctgcatgaag
     6121 ttgcggttgg cgaagccgtc cgacttgagg aagtcgagga tggtcttgcc cgactgcttg
     6181 tcgcggatgc cgttgatgag cttgcgcgag aggcggcccc agcccgtgta tcggcggcgc
     6241 ttgagctgct tcatgacctt gtcgtcgaag aggtgggcgt aggtcttgag gcgctcctcg
     6301 atcatctcgc ggtcctcgaa gagggtgagg gtgaggacga tgtcttcgag gatgtcctcg
     6361 ttctcctcgt tgtcgaggaa gtccttgtcc ttgatgatct tgaggaggtc gtggtaggtg
     6421 ccgagcgacg cgttgaagcg gtcctcgacg ccgctgatct cgaccgagtc gaagcactcg
     6481 atcttcttga agtagtcttc cttgagctgc ttgacggtga ccttgcggtt ggtcttgaag
     6541 aggaggtcca cgatcgcctt cttctgctcg cccgagagga aggccggctt gcgcatgccc
     6601 tcggtgacgt acttgacctt ggtgagttcg ttgtagacgg tgaagtactc gtagaggagc
     6661 gagtgcttgg ggaggacctt ctcgttcggg aggttcttgt cgaagttggt catgcgctcg
     6721 atgaacgact gggccgaggc gcccttgtcc acgacttcct cgaagttcca gggggtgatg
     6781 gtctcctccg acttgcgggt catccacgcg aagcgcgagt tgccgcgggc gagggggccg
     6841 acgtagtacg ggatgcggaa ggtgaggatc ttctcgatct tctcgcggtt gtccttgagg
     6901 aacgggtaga agtcttcctg gcggcggagg atggcgtgga gttcgccgag gtggatctgg
     6961 tgggtgatcg agccgttgtc gaaggtgcgc tgcttgcgga ggaggtcctc gcggttgagc
     7021 ttgacgagga gttcctcggt gccgtccatc ttttcgagga tcggcttgat gaacttgtag
     7081 aactcttcct gcgacgcgcc gccgtcgatg tagcccgcgt agccgttctt cgactggtcg
     7141 aagaagattt ccttgtactt ctcggggagc tgctggcgga cgagcgcctt gaggagcgtg
     7201 aggtcctggt ggtgctcgtc gtagcgcttg atcatcgacg ccgagagcgg ggccttggtg
     7261 atctcggtgt tgacgcggag gatgtccgag aggaggatgg cgtccgagag gttcttcgcg
     7321 gcgaggaaga ggtccgcgta ctggtcgccg atctgggcga ggaggttgtc gaggtcgtcg
     7381 tcgtaggtgt ccttcgagag ctggagcttc gcgtcctcgg cgaggtcgaa gttcgacttg
     7441 aagttggggg tgaggccgag cgagagggcg atgaggttgc cgaagaggcc gttcttcttc
     7501 tcgcccggga gctgggcgat gaggttttcg aggcggcgcg acttcgagag gcgggccgag
     7561 aggatggcct tggcgtccac gcccgaggcg ttgatggggt tctcctcgaa gagctggttg
     7621 taggtctgga cgagctggat gaagagcttg tccacgtccg agttgtccgg gttgaggtcg
     7681 ccctcgatga ggaagtggcc gcggaacttg atcatgtgcg cgagggcgag gtagatgagg
     7741 cggaggtccg ccttgtaggt cgagtccacg agcttcttgc ggaggtggta gatggtgggg
     7801 tacttctcgt ggtaggcgac ctcgtccacg atgttgccga agatcgggtg gcgctcgtgc
     7861 ttcttgtctt cctcgacgag gaacgactct tcgaggcggt ggaagaacga gtcgtccacc
     7921 ttcgccatct cgttcgagaa gatttcctgg aggtagcaga tgcggttctt gcggcgggtg
     7981 tatcggcggc gggccgtgcg cttgaggcgg gtggcctccg ccgtctcgcc cgagtcgaag
     8041 aggagggcgc cgatgaggtt cttcttgatc gagtggcggt cggtgttgcc gaggaccttg
     8101 aacttcttcg acgggacctt gtactcgtcg gtgatgacgg cccagccgac cgagttggtg
     8161 ccgatgtcga ggccgatcga gtacttcttg tccatgtggg agggtgggag ttggacgggt
     8221 gagttgctgt gaacctgcag agtagtaagc gagtgactgt agctgtacca gagcgagtgc
     8281 gagtgagaag tgcaagttca acgatgcggc cgcacccgac gagcgagtga cgagcagggt
     8341 cgacctcgct cacccgcttg cactcgtctg gcgcattcgc tgacaggcta gacagactca
     8401 cacaggcttg ttctcccagg gccaagtcga gcggcgcact ccgagcgggt caggcgacga
     8461 ccacctcctc cgcttggact cgccagggaa gagtcgaccg actcgaggga tacaagggag
     8521 tgggacatga tacgagcaac agagtgcact gcagggatgg acaacacagg cgcagggatc
     8581 cgcccgccgt cgctcaccca gcccctcgtc tcgctcgcca gcatctcgac ggagcacttt
     8641 cggccctccc ctctcacgct cgactggctg tactcgcttc cattgccgcc aggatgtccc
     8701 gtccaacctt tcccacagac gagcgaggac tgggccctgg tcgagcagta ccgcctgctc
     8761 tgccaggggt tgacggtcat ggcggagtac gagcgggagc gggcgaggcg ccagcagcgc
     8821 ggggaggatc cggatgcgca gccgtgggat cctaggagtg cgtcgcagcg ttctgcctct
     8881 tctgccgcgc ttgcttacag ccacttgcct cgacagcctc ggacgacccg gccgtcgtct
     8941 tcgccgccga atgcctcttc aacgggccag actgggtcga gtcggaggac cacgcgtcgt
     9001 cgccgtccga gcacgacgac gccgcctacg aggtgatcga ctcgccctcg caagcggccg
     9061 acgcagcctt cctgggcgtc ctctccgccg tccagcaaca acaacagcgg aacgcctctt
     9121 cctcgtcctc gacatccttc acgacctcga tccccctctc cctctcggac ttgacagccc
     9181 tctcctccgc cctccccctc tcgtcctcct cctctcaacc gcctcaaacc cacctctcac
     9241 cctcccaaat ccccgcagac ggcatcctct ccgactcggc tctctcaccc gcctccctcc
     9301 caagcttgat gagcgccatc gccgagttgg agcagtgcgt cgcgcgattg agtttggagg
     9361 cgagcgaggc gaggaggttg cagaggcgga tgaggggggc cgtggtcggt gcttcggcgg
     9421 cgaatgtggg ggcggtgggt gatggagaag cagaggcggc gaagaagaag ggcaagaaca
     9481 ggaagaagaa gaaaaaggtc gccccagccc ctcctcctcc tccccctctc cctccggctg
     9541 tccctgcgcc acccgcgccg aaacagcgcg aaggagcagg aggagacgac tcggatttgt
     9601 tgaacgcgct gcactcggtt tcgatgctgg atcgcagggc ggacgagtac cgcgagcgat
     9661 tgagggttct caaggtccgt ctggcttaag attgaatcct gttgccggtc ttgcgatgat
     9721 tatcatataa tttctgttga attacgttaa gcatgtaata attaacatgt aatgcatgac
     9781 gttatttatg agatgggttt ttatgattag agtcccgcaa ttatacattt aatacgcgat
     9841 agaaaacaaa atatagcgcg caaactagga taaattatcg cgcgcggtgt catctatgtt
     9901 actagatcgg gaattaaact atcagtgttt gacaggatat attggcgggt aaacctaaga
     9961 gaaaagagcg tttattagaa taatcggata tttaaaaggg cgtgaaaagg tttatccgtt
    10021 cgtccatttg tatgtgcatg ccaaccacag ggttcccctc gggatcaaag tactttgatc
    10081 caacccctcc gctgctatag tgcagtcggc ttctgacgtt cagtgcagcc gtcttctgaa
    10141 aacgacatgt cgcacaagtc ctaagttacg cgacaggctg ccgccctgcc cttttcctgg
    10201 cgttttcttg tcgcgtgttt tagtcgcata aagtagaata cttgcgacta gaaccggaga
    10261 cattacgcca tgaacaagag cgccgccgct ggcctgctgg gctatgcccg cgtcagcacc
    10321 gacgaccagg acttgaccaa ccaacgggcc gaactgcacg cggccggctg caccaagctg
    10381 ttttccgaga agatcaccgg caccaggcgc gaccgcccgg agctggccag gatgcttgac
    10441 cacctacgcc ctggcgacgt tgtgacagtg accaggctag accgcctggc ccgcagcacc
    10501 cgcgacctac tggacattgc cgagcgcatc caggaggccg gcgcgggcct gcgtagcctg
    10561 gcagagccgt gggccgacac caccacgccg gccggccgca tggtgttgac cgtgttcgcc
    10621 ggcattgccg agttcgagcg ttccctaatc atcgaccgca cccggagcgg gcgcgaggcc
    10681 gccaaggccc gaggcgtgaa gtttggcccc cgccctaccc tcaccccggc acagatcgcg
    10741 cacgcccgcg agctgatcga ccaggaaggc cgcaccgtga aagaggcggc tgcactgctt
    10801 ggcgtgcatc gctcgaccct gtaccgcgca cttgagcgca gcgaggaagt gacgcccacc
    10861 gaggccaggc ggcgcggtgc cttccgtgag gacgcattga ccgaggccga cgccctggcg
    10921 gccgccgaga atgaacgcca agaggaacaa gcatgaaacc gcaccaggac ggccaggacg
    10981 aaccgttttt cattaccgaa gagatcgagg cggagatgat cgcggccggg tacgtgttcg
    11041 agccgcccgc gcacgtctca accgtgcggc tgcatgaaat cctggccggt ttgtctgatg
    11101 ccaagctggc ggcctggccg gccagcttgg ccgctgaaga aaccgagcgc cgccgtctaa
    11161 aaaggtgatg tgtatttgag taaaacagct tgcgtcatgc ggtcgctgcg tatatgatgc
    11221 gatgagtaaa taaacaaata cgcaagggga acgcatgaag gttatcgctg tacttaacca
    11281 gaaaggcggg tcaggcaaga cgaccatcgc aacccatcta gcccgcgccc tgcaactcgc
    11341 cggggccgat gttctgttag tcgattccga tccccagggc agtgcccgcg attgggcggc
    11401 cgtgcgggaa gatcaaccgc taaccgttgt cggcatcgac cgcccgacga ttgaccgcga
    11461 cgtgaaggcc atcggccggc gcgacttcgt agtgatcgac ggagcgcccc aggcggcgga
    11521 cttggctgtg tccgcgatca aggcagccga cttcgtgctg attccggtgc agccaagccc
    11581 ttacgacata tgggccaccg ccgacctggt ggagctggtt aagcagcgca ttgaggtcac
    11641 ggatggaagg ctacaagcgg cctttgtcgt gtcgcgggcg atcaaaggca cgcgcatcgg
    11701 cggtgaggtt gccgaggcgc tggccgggta cgagctgccc attcttgagt cccgtatcac
    11761 gcagcgcgtg agctacccag gcactgccgc cgccggcaca accgttcttg aatcagaacc
    11821 cgagggcgac gctgcccgcg aggtccaggc gctggccgct gaaattaaat caaaactcat
    11881 ttgagttaat gaggtaaaga gaaaatgagc aaaagcacaa acacgctaag tgccggccgt
    11941 ccgagcgcac gcagcagcaa ggctgcaacg ttggccagcc tggcagacac gccagccatg
    12001 aagcgggtca actttcagtt gccggcggag gatcacacca agctgaagat gtacgcggta
    12061 cgccaaggca agaccattac cgagctgcta tctgaataca tcgcgcagct accagagtaa
    12121 atgagcaaat gaataaatga gtagatgaat tttagcggct aaaggaggcg gcatggaaaa
    12181 tcaagaacaa ccaggcaccg acgccgtgga atgccccatg tgtggaggaa cgggcggttg
    12241 gccaggcgta agcggctggg ttgcctgccg gccctgcaat ggcactggaa cccccaagcc
    12301 cgaggaatcg gcgtgagcgg tcgcaaacca tccggcccgg tacaaatcgg cgcggcgctg
    12361 ggtgatgacc tggtggagaa gttgaaggcc gcgcaggccg cccagcggca acgcatcgag
    12421 gcagaagcac gccccggtga atcgtggcaa gcggccgctg atcgaatccg caaagaatcc
    12481 cggcaaccgc cggcagccgg tgcgccgtcg attaggaagc cgcccaaggg cgacgagcaa
    12541 ccagattttt tcgttccgat gctctatgac gtgggcaccc gcgatagtcg cagcatcatg
    12601 gacgtggccg ttttccgtct gtcgaagcgt gaccgacgag ctggcgaggt gatccgctac
    12661 gagcttccag acgggcacgt agaggtttcc gcagggccgg ccggcatggc cagtgtgtgg
    12721 gattacgacc tggtactgat ggcggtttcc catctaaccg aatccatgaa ccgataccgg
    12781 gaagggaagg gagacaagcc cggccgcgtg ttccgtccac acgttgcgga cgtactcaag
    12841 ttctgccggc gagccgatgg cggaaagcag aaagacgacc tggtagaaac ctgcattcgg
    12901 ttaaacacca cgcacgttgc catgcagcgt acgaagaagg ccaagaacgg ccgcctggtg
    12961 acggtatccg agggtgaagc cttgattagc cgctacaaga tcgtaaagag cgaaaccggg
    13021 cggccggagt acatcgagat cgagctagct gattggatgt accgcgagat cacagaaggc
    13081 aagaacccgg acgtgctgac ggttcacccc gattactttt tgatcgatcc cggcatcggc
    13141 cgttttctct accgcctggc acgccgcgcc gcaggcaagg cagaagccag atggttgttc
    13201 aagacgatct acgaacgcag tggcagcgcc ggagagttca agaagttctg tttcaccgtg
    13261 cgcaagctga tcgggtcaaa tgacctgccg gagtacgatt tgaaggagga ggcggggcag
    13321 gctggcccga tcctagtcat gcgctaccgc aacctgatcg agggcgaagc atccgccggt
    13381 tcctaatgta cggagcagat gctagggcaa attgccctag caggggaaaa aggtcgaaaa
    13441 ggactctttc ctgtggatag cacgtacatt gggaacccaa agccgtacat tgggaaccgg
    13501 aacccgtaca ttgggaaccc aaagccgtac attgggaacc ggtcacacat gtaagtgact
    13561 gatataaaag agaaaaaagg cgatttttcc gcctaaaact ctttaaaact tattaaaact
    13621 cttaaaaccc gcctggcctg tgcataactg tctggccagc gcacagccga agagctgcaa
    13681 aaagcgccta cccttcggtc gctgcgctcc ctacgccccg ccgcttcgcg tcggcctatc
    13741 gcggccgctg gccgctcaaa aatggctggc ctacggccag gcaatctacc agggcgcgga
    13801 caagccgcgc cgtcgccact cgaccgccgg cgcccacatc aaggcaccct gcctcgcgcg
    13861 tttcggtgat gacggtgaaa acctctgaca catgcagctc ccggagacgg tcacagcttg
    13921 tctgtaagcg gatgccggga gcagacaagc ccgtcagggc gcgtcagcgg gtgttggcgg
    13981 gtgtcggggc gcagccatga cccagtcacg tagcgatagc ggagtgtata ctggcttaac
    14041 tatgcggcat cagagcagat tgtactgaga gtgcaccata tgcggtgtga aataccgcac
    14101 agatgcgtaa ggagaaaata ccgcatcagg cgctcttccg cttcctcgct cactgactcg
    14161 ctgcgctcgg tcgttcggct gcggcgagcg gtatcagctc actcaaaggc ggtaatacgg
    14221 ttatccacag aatcagggga taacgcagga aagaacatgt gagcaaaagg ccagcaaaag
    14281 gccaggaacc gtaaaaaggc cgcgttgctg gcgtttttcc ataggctccg cccccctgac
    14341 gagcatcaca aaaatcgacg ctcaagtcag aggtggcgaa acccgacagg actataaaga
    14401 taccaggcgt ttccccctgg aagctccctc gtgcgctctc ctgttccgac cctgccgctt
    14461 accggatacc tgtccgcctt tctcccttcg ggaagcgtgg cgctttctca tagctcacgc
    14521 tgtaggtatc tcagttcggt gtaggtcgtt cgctccaagc tgggctgtgt gcacgaaccc
    14581 cccgttcagc ccgaccgctg cgccttatcc ggtaactatc gtcttgagtc caacccggta
    14641 agacacgact tatcgccact ggcagcagcc actggtaaca ggattagcag agcgaggtat
    14701 gtaggcggtg ctacagagtt cttgaagtgg tggcctaact acggctacac tagaaggaca
    14761 gtatttggta tctgcgctct gctgaagcca gttaccttcg gaaaaagagt tggtagctct
    14821 tgatccggca aacaaaccac cgctggtagc ggtggttttt ttgtttgcaa gcagcagatt
    14881 acgcgcagaa aaaaaggatc tcaagaagat cctttgatct tttctacggg gtctgacgct
    14941 cagtggaacg aaaactcacg ttaagggctg atgaatcccc taatgatttt tatcaaaatc
    15001 attaagttaa ggtagataca catcttgtca tatgatcaaa tggtttcgcc aaaaatcaat
    15061 aatcagacaa caaaatgtgc gaactcgata ttttacacga ctctctttac caattctgcc
    15121 ccgaattaca cttaaaacga ctcaacagct taacgttggc ttgccacgcc ttacttgact
    15181 gtaaaactct cactcttacc gaacttggcc gtaacctgcc aaccaaagcg agaacaaaac
    15241 ataacatcaa acgaatcgac cgattgttag gtaatcgtca cctccacaaa gagcgactcg
    15301 ctgtataccg ttggcatgct agctttatct gttcgggcaa tacgatgccc attgtacttg
    15361 ttgactggtc tgatatccgt gagcaaaaac ggcttatggt attgcgagct tcagtcgcac
    15421 tacacggtcg ttctgttact ctttatgaga aagcgttccc gctttcagag caatgttcaa
    15481 agaaagctca tgaccaattt ctagccgacc ttgcgagcat tctaccgagt aacaccacac
    15541 cgctcattgt cagtgatgct ggctttaaag tgccatggta taaatccgtt gagaagctgg
    15601 gttggtactg gttaagtcga gtaagaggaa aagtacaata tgcagaccta ggagcggaaa
    15661 actggaaacc tatcagcaac ttacatgata tgtcatctag tcactcaaag actttaggct
    15721 ataagaggct gactaaaagc aatccaatct catgccaaat tctattgtat aaatctcgct
    15781 ctaaaggccg aaaaaatcag cgctcgacac ggactcattg tcaccacccg tcacctaaaa
    15841 tctactcagc gtcggcaaag gagccatgga ttctagcaac taacttacct gttgaaattc
    15901 gaacacccaa acaacttgtt aatatctatt cgaagcgaat gcagattgaa gaaaccttcc
    15961 gagacttgaa aagtcctgcc tacggactag gcctacgcca tagccgaacg agcagctcag
    16021 agcgttttga tatcatgctg ctaatcgccc tgatgcttca actaacatgt tggcttgcgg
    16081 gcgttcatgc tcagaaacaa ggttgggaca agcacttcca ggctaacaca gtcagaaatc
    16141 gaaacgtact ctcaacagtt cgcttaggca tggaagtttt gcggcattct ggctacacaa
    16201 taacaaggga agacttactc gtggctgcaa ccctactagc tcaaaattta ttcacacatg
    16261 gttacgcttt ggggaaatta tgaggggatc tctcagcgtt aagggatttt ggtcatgcat
    16321 tctaggtact aaaacaattc atccagtaaa atataatatt ttattttctc ccaatcaggc
    16381 ttgatcccca gtaagtcaaa aaatagctcg acatactgtt cttccccgat atcctccctg
    16441 atcgaccgga cgcagaaggc aatgtcatac cacttgtccg ccctgccgct tctcccaaga
    16501 tcaataaagc cacttacttt gccatctttc acaaagatgt tgctgtctcc caggtcgccg
    16561 tgggaaaaga caagttcctc ttcgggcttt tccgtcttta aaaaatcata cagctcgcgc
    16621 ggatctttaa atggagtgtc ttcttcccag ttttcgcaat ccacatcggc cagatcgtta
    16681 ttcagtaagt aatccaattc ggctaagcgg ctgtctaagc tattcgtata gggacaatcc
    16741 gatatgtcga tggagtgaaa gagcctgatg cactccgcat acagctcgat aatcttttca
    16801 gggctttgtt catcttcata ctcttccgag caaaggacgc catcggcctc actcatgagc
    16861 agattgctcc agccatcatg ccgttcaaag tgcaggacct ttggaacagg cagctttcct
    16921 tccagccata gcatcatgtc cttttcccgt tccacatcat aggtggtccc tttataccgg
    16981 ctgtccgtca tttttaaata taggttttca ttttctccca ccagcttata taccttagca
    17041 ggagacattc cttccgtatc ttttacgcag cggtattttt cgatcagttt tttcaattcc
    17101 ggtgatattc tcattttagc catttattat ttccttcctc ttttctacag tatttaaaga
    17161 taccccaaga agctaattat aacaagacga actccaattc actgttcctt gcattctaaa
    17221 accttaaata ccagaaaaca gctttttcaa agttgttttc aaagttggcg tataacatag
    17281 tatcgacgga gccgattttg aaaccgcggt tagttttgct ggccgcatct tctcaaatat
    17341 gcttcccagc ctgcttttct gtaacgttca ccctctacct tagcatccct tccctttgca
    17401 aatagtcctc ttccaacaat aataatgtca gatcctgtag acaccacatc atccacggtt
    17461 ctatactgtt gacccaatgc gtctcccttg tcatctaaac ccacaccggg tgtcataatc
    17521 aaccaatcgt aaccttcatc tcctccaccc atgtctcttt gagcaataaa gccgataaca
    17581 aaatctttgt cgctcttcgc aatgtcaaca gtacccttag tatattctcc agtagatagg
    17641 gagcccttgc atgacaattc tgctaacatc aaaaggcctc taggttcctt tgttacttct
    17701 tctgccgcct gcttcaaacc gctaacaata cctgggccca ccacaccgtg tgcattcgta
    17761 atgtctgccc attctgctat tctgtataca cccgcagagt actgcaattt gactgtatta
    17821 ccaatgtcag caaattttct gtcttcgaag agtaaaaaat tgtacttggc ggataatgcc
    17881 tttagcggct taactgtgcc ctccatggaa aaatcagtca agatatccac atgtgttttt
    17941 agtaaacaaa ttttgggacc taatgcttca actaactcca gtaattcctt ggtggtacga
    18001 acatccaatg aagcacacaa gtttgtttgc ttttcgtgca tgatattaaa tagcttggca
    18061 gcaacaggac taggatgagt agcagcacgt tccttatatg tagctttcga catgatttat
    18121 cttcgtttcc tgcaggtttt tgttctgtgc agttgggtta agaatactgg gcaatttcat
    18181 gtttcttcaa cactacatat gcgtatatat accaatctaa gtctgtgctc cttccttcgt
    18241 tcttccttct gttcggagat taccgaatca aaaaaatttc aaggaaaccg aaatcaaaaa
    18301 aaagaataaa aaaaaaatga tgaattgaaa agctagctta tcgatgataa gctgtcaaac
    18361 atgagaatta attccacgga ctatagacta tacctagtat actccgtcta ctgtacgata
    18421 cacttccgct caggtccttg tcctttaacg aggccttacc actcttttgt tactctattg
    18481 atccagctca gcaaaggcag tgtgatctaa gattctatct tcgcgatgta gtaaaactag
    18541 ctagaccgag aaagagacta gaaatgcaaa aggcacttct acaatggctg ccatcattat
    18601 tatccgatgt gacgctgcag cttctcaatg atattcgaat acgctttgag gagatacagc
    18661 ctaatatccg acaaactgtt ttacagattt acgatcgtac ttgttaccca tcattgaatt
    18721 ttgaacatcc gaacctggga gttttccctg aaacagatag tatatttgaa cctgtataat
    18781 aatatatagt ctagcgcttt acggaagaca atgtatgtat ttcggttcct ggagaaacta
    18841 ttgcatctat tgcataggta atcttgcacg tcgcatcccc ggttcatttt ctgcgtttcc
    18901 atcttgcact tcaatagcat atctttgtta acgaagcatc tgtgcttcat tttgtagaac
    18961 aaaaatgcaa cgcgagagcg ctaatttttc aaacaaagaa tctgagctgc atttttacag
    19021 aacagaaatg caacgcgaaa gcgctatttt accaacgaag aatctgtgct tcatttttgt
    19081 aaaacaaaaa tgcaacgcga ga
//
